>Addgene plasmid #114181 | ORAI1-YFP T184M | addgene full sequence | sequence record 218676 | Addgene NGS Result
TAATAGTAATCAATTACGGGGTCATTAGTTCATAGCCCATATATGGAGTTCCGCGTTACATAACTTACGG
TAAATGGCCCGCCTGGCTGACCGCCCAACGACCCCCGCCCATTGACGTCAATAATGACGTATGTTCCCAT
AGTAACGCCAATAGGGACTTTCCATTGACGTCAATGGGTGGAGTATTTACGGTAAACTGCCCACTTGGCA
GTACATCAAGTGTATCATATGCCAAGTACGCCCCCTATTGACGTCAATGACGGTAAATGGCCCGCCTGGC
ATTATGCCCAGTACATGACCTTATGGGACTTTCCTACTTGGCAGTACATCTACGTATTAGTCATCGCTAT
TACCATGGTGATGCGGTTTTGGCAGTACATCAATGGGCGTGGATAGCGGTTTGACTCACGGGGATTTCCA
AGTCTCCACCCCATTGACGTCAATGGGAGTTTGTTTTGGCACCAAAATCAACGGGACTTTCCAAAATGTC
GTAACAACTCCGCCCCATTGACGCAAATGGGCGGTAGGCGTGTACGGTGGGAGGTCTATATAAGCAGAGC
TGGTTTAGTGAACCGTCAGATCCGCTAGCGCTACCGGACTCAGATCTCGAGATGCATCCGGAGCCCGCCC
CGCCCCCGAGCCGTAGCAGTCCCGAGCTTCCCCCAAGCGGCGGCAGCACCACCAGCGGCAGCCGCCGGAG
CCGCCGCCGCAGCGGGGACGGGGAGCCCCCGGGGGCCCCGCCACCGCCGCCGTCCGCCGTCACCTACCCG
GACTGGATCGGCCAGAGTTACTCCGAGGTGATGAGCCTCAACGAGCACTCCATGCAGGCGCTGTCCTGGC
GCAAGCTCTACTTGAGCCGCGCCAAGCTTAAAGCCTCCAGCCGGACCTCGGCTCTGCTCTCCGGCTTCGC
CATGGTGGCAATGGTGGAGGTGCAGCTGGACGCTGACCACGACTACCCACCGGGGCTGCTCATCGCCTTC
AGTGCCTGCACCACAGTGCTGGTGGCTGTGCACCTGTTTGCGCTCATGATCAGCACCTGCATCCTGCCCA
ACATCGAGGCGGTGAGCAACGTGCACAATCTCAACTCGGTCAAGGAGTCCCCCCATGAGCGCATGCACCG
CCACATCGAGCTGGCCTGGGCCTTCTCCACCGTCATCGGCATGCTGCTCTTCCTAGCTGAGGTGGTGCTG
CTCTGCTGGGTCAAGTTCTTGCCCCTCAAGAAGCAGCCAGGCCAGCCAAGGCCCACCAGCAAGCCCCCCG
CCAGTGGCGCAGCAGCCAACGTCAGCACCAGCGGCATCACCCCGGGCCAGGCAGCTGCCATCGCCTCGAC
CACCATCATGGTGCCCTTCGGCCTGATCTTTATCGTCTTCGCCGTCCACTTCTACCGCTCACTGGTTAGC
CATAAGACCGACCGACAGTTCCAGGAGCTCAACGAGCTGGCGGAGTTTGCCCGCTTACAGGACCAGCTGG
ACCACAGAGGGGACCACCCCCTGACGCCCGGCAGCCACTATGCCCGAATTCTGCAGTCGACGGTACCGCG
GGCCCGGGATCCACCGGTCGCCACCATGGTGAGCAAGGGCGAGGAGCTGTTCACCGGGGTGGTGCCCATC
CTGGTCGAGCTGGACGGCGACGTAAACGGCCACAAGTTCAGCGTGTCCGGCGAGGGCGAGGGCGATGCCA
CCTACGGCAAGCTGACCCTGAAGTTCATCTGCACCACCGGCAAGCTGCCCGTGCCCTGGCCCACCCTCGT
GACCACCTTCGGCTACGGCCTGCAGTGCTTCGCCCGCTACCCCGACCACATGAAGCAGCACGACTTCTTC
AAGTCCGCCATGCCCGAAGGCTACGTCCAGGAGCGCACCATCTTCTTCAAGGACGACGGCAACTACAAGA
CCCGCGCCGAGGTGAAGTTCGAGGGCGACACCCTGGTGAACCGCATCGAGCTGAAGGGCATCGACTTCAA
GGAGGACGGCAACATCCTGGGGCACAAGCTGGAGTACAACTACAACAGCCACAACGTCTATATCATGGCC
GACAAGCAGAAGAACGGCATCAAGGTGAACTTCAAGATCCGCCACAACATCGAGGACGGCAGCGTGCAGC
TCGCCGACCACTACCAGCAGAACACCCCCATCGGCGACGGCCCCGTGCTGCTGCCCGACAACCACTACCT
GAGCTACCAGTCCAAGCTGAGCAAAGACCCCAACGAGAAGCGCGATCACATGGTCCTGCTGGAGTTCGTG
ACCGCCGCCGGGATCACTCTCGGCATGGACGAGCTGTACAAGTAAAGCGGCCGCGACTCTAGATCATAAT
CAGCCATACCACATTTGTAGAGGTTTTACTTGCTTTAAAAAACCTCCCACACCTCCCCCTGAACCTGAAA
CATAAAATGAATGCAATTGTTGTTGTTAACTTGTTTATTGCAGCTTATAATGGTTACAAATAAAGCAATA
GCATCACAAATTTCACAAATAAAGCATTTTTTTCACTGCATTCTAGTTGTGGTTTGTCCAAACTCATCAA
TGTATCTTAAGGCGTAAATTGTAAGCGTTAATATTTTGTTAAAATTCGCGTTAAATTTTTGTTAAATCAG
CTCATTTTTTAACCAATAGGCCGAAATCGGCAAAATCCCTTATAAATCAAAAGAATAGACCGAGATAGGG
T
[37 nt withheld, positions 2662-2698]
AAAGAACGTGGACTCCAACGTCAAAGG
[49 nt withheld, positions 2726-2774]
T
[91 nt withheld, positions 2776-2866]
G
[124 nt withheld, positions 2868-2991]
CAGGTGGCACTTTTCGGGGAAATGTGCGCGGAACCCCTATTTGTTTATTTTTCTAAATACATTCAAATAT
GTATCCGCTCATGAGACAATAACCCTGATAAATGCTTCAATAATATTGAAAAAGGAAGAGTCCTGAGGCG
GAAAGAACCAGCTGTGGAATGTGTGTCAGTTAGGGTGTGGAAAGTCCCCAGGCTCCCCAGCAGGCAGAAG
TATGCAAAGCATGCATCTCAATTAGTCAGCAACCAGGTGTGGAAAGTCCCCAGGCTCCCCAGCAGGCAGA
AGTATGCAAAGCATGCATCTCAATTAGTCAGCAACCATAGTCCCGCCCCTAACTCCGCCCATCCCGCCCC
TAACTCCGCCCAGTTCCGCCCATTCTCCGCCCCATGGCTGACTAATTTTTTTTATTTATGCAGAGGCCGA
GGCCGCCTCGGCCTCTGAGCTATTCCAGAAGTAGTGAGGAGGCTTTTTTGGAGGCCTAGGCTTTTGCAAA
GATCGATCAAGAGACAGGATGAGGATCGTTTCGCATGATTGAACAAGATGGATTGCACGCAGGTTCTCCG
GCCGCTTGGGTGGAGAGGCTATTCGGCTATGACTGGGCACAACAGACAATCGGCTGCTCTGATGCCGCCG
TGTTCCGGCTGTCAGCGCAGGGGCGCCCGGTTCTTTTTGTCAAGACCGACCTGTCCGGTGCCCTGAATGA
ACTGCAAGACGAGGCAGCGCGGCTATCGTGGCTGGCCACGACGGGCGTTCCTTGCGCAGCTGTGCTCGAC
GTTGTCACTGAAGCGGGAAGGGACTGGCTGCTATTGGGCGAAGTGCCGGGGCAGGATCTCCTGTCATCTC
ACCTTGCTCCTGCCGAGAAAGTATCCATCATGGCTGATGCAATGCGGCGGCTGCATACGCTTGATCCGGC
TACCTGCCCATTCGACCACCAAGCGAAACATCGCATCGAGCGAGCACGTACTCGGATGGAAGCCGGTCTT
GTCGATCAGGATGATCTGGACGAAGAGCATCAGGGGCTCGCGCCAGCCGAACTGTTCGCCAGGCTCAAGG
CGAGCATGCCCGACGGCGAGGATCTCGTCGTGACCCATGGCGATGCCTGCTTGCCGAATATCATGGTGGA
AAATGGCCGCTTTTCTGGATTCATCGACTGTGGCCGGCTGGGTGTGGCGGACCGCTATCAGGACATAGCG
TTGGCTACCCGTGATATTGCTGAAGAGCTTGGCGGCGAATGGGCTGACCGCTTCCTCGTGCTTTACGGTA
TCGCCGCTCCCGATTCGCAGCGCATCGCCTTCTATCGCCTTCTTGACGAGTTCTTCTGAGCGGGACTCTG
GGGTTCGAAATGACCGACCAAGCGACGCCCAACCTGCCATCACGAGATTTCGATTCCACCGCCGCCTTCT
ATGAAAGGTTGGGCTTCGGAATCGTTTTCCGGGACGCCGGCTGGATGATCCTCCAGCGCGGGGATCTCAT
GCTGGAGTTCTTCGCCCACCCTAGGGGGAGGCTAACTGAAACACGGAAGGAGACAATACCGGAAGGAACC
CGCGCTATGACGGCAATAAAAAGACAGAATAAAACGCACGGTGTTGGGTCGTTTGTTCATAAACGCGGGG
TTCGGTCCCAGGGCTGGCACTCTGTCGATACCCCACCGAGACCCCATTGGGGCCAATACGCCCGCGTTTC
TTCCTTTTCCCCACCCCACCCCCCAAGTTCGGGTGAAGGCCCAGGGCTCGCAGCCAACGTCGGGGCGGCA
GGCCCTGCCATAGCCTCAGGTTACTCATATATACTTTAGATTGATTTAAAACTTCATTTTTAATTTAAAA
GGATCTAGGTGAAGATCCTTTTTGATAATCTCATGACCAAAATCCCTTAACGTGAGTTTTCGTTCCACTG
AGCGTCAGACCCCGTAGAAAAGATCAAAGGATCTTCTTGAGATCCTTTTTTTCTGCGCGTAATCTGCTGC
TTGCAAACAAAAAAACCACCGCTACCAGCGGTGGTTTGTTTGCCGGATCAAGAGCTACCAACTCTTTTTC
CGAAGGTAACTGGCTTCAGCAGAGCGCAGATACCAAATACTGTTCTTCTAGTGTAGCCGTAGTTAGGCCA
CCACTTCAAGAACTCTGTAGCACCGCCTACATACCTCGCTCTGCTAATCCTGTTACCAGTGGCTGCTGCC
AGTGGCGATAAGTCGTGTCTTACCGGGTTGGACTCAAGACGATAGTTACCGGATAAGGCGCAGCGGTCGG
GCTGAACGGGGGGTTCGTGCACACAGCCCAGCTTGGAGCGAACGACCTACACCGAACTGAGATACCTACA
GCGTGAGCTATGAGAAAGCGCCACGCTTCCCGAAGGGAGAAAGGCGGACAGGTATCCGGTAAGCGGCAGG
GTCGGAACAGGAGAGCGCACGAGGGAGCTTCCAGGGGGAAACGCCTGGTATCTTTATAGTCCTGTCGGGT
TTCGCCACCTCTGACTTGAGCGTCGATTTTTGTGATGCTCGTCAGGGGGGCGGAGCCTATGGAAAAACGC
CAGCAACGCGGCCTTTTTACGGTTCCTGGCCTTTTGCTGGCCTTTTGCTCACATGTTCTTTCCTGCGTTA
TCCCCTGATTCTGTGGATAACCGTATTACCGCCATGCATTAGTTAT
Features (pLannotate 1.2.2; 16 found; start..end, strand, type, name):
     54..357     +  enhancer       CMV enhancer: human cytomegalovirus immediate early enhancer
    358..561     +  promoter       CMV promoter: human cytomegalovirus (CMV) immediate early promoter
    584..611     +  misc_feature   MCS (fragment): multiple cloning site
    612..1514    +  CDS            ORAI1: CRCM1_HUMAN - Also known as CRACM1, TMEM142A. Experimental evidence at protein level: Swiss-Prot protein existence level 1. Ca(2+) release-activated Ca(2+) (CRAC) channel subunit which mediates Ca(2+) influx following depletion of intracellular Ca(2+) stores and channel activation by the Ca(2+) sensor, STIM1 (PubMed:16582901, PubMed:16645049, PubMed:16733527, PubMed:16766533, PubMed:16807233, PubMed:19249086, PubMed:23307288, PubMed:24351972, PubMed:24591628, PubMed:28219928, PubMed:20354224, PubMed:26956484). CRAC channels are the main pathway for Ca(2+) influx in T-cells and promote the immu
   1515..1552    +  misc_feature   MCS (fragment): multiple cloning site
   1566..2285    +  CDS            mEYFP: enhanced YFP with monomerizing A206K mutation (Zacharias et al., 2002) mammalian codon-optimized
   2302..2385    +  CDS            large T antigen (fragment): large T antigen from SV40 (simian virus 40)
   2408..2529    +  polyA_signal   SV40 poly(A) signal: SV40 polyadenylation signal
   2563..2991    -  rep_origin     f1 ori (sequence partly withheld): f1 bacteriophage origin of replication; arrow indicates direction of (+) strand synthesis
   3018..3122    +  promoter       AmpR promoter: bla
   3124..3481    +  promoter       SV40 promoter: SV40 enhancer and early promoter
   3516..4310    +  CDS            NeoR/KanR: aminoglycoside phosphotransferase from Tn5; aph(3')-II (or nptII); confers resistance to neomycin, kanamycin, and G418 (Geneticin®)
   4331..4483    +  CDS            ble (fragment): BLE_KLEPN - Experimental evidence at protein level: Swiss-Prot protein existence level 1. Binding protein with a strong affinity to the bleomycin family of antibiotics. Binds to CL990; an antimitotic-antibiotic compound. From Klebsiella pneumoniae.
   4542..4589    +  polyA_signal   HSV TK poly(A) signal: herpes simplex virus thymidine kinase polyadenylation signal (Cole and Stacy, 1985)
   4680..4696    -  polyA_signal   bGH poly(A) signal (fragment): bovine growth hormone polyadenylation signal
   4918..5506    +  rep_origin     ori: high-copy-number ColE1/pMB1/pBR322/pUC origin of replication
