[The description below was written by a language model from this plasmid's Addgene catalogue record and pLannotate feature annotations shown in this document.]
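Description:
ORAI1-YFP T184M is a mammalian expression plasmid of about 5.6 kb built on the Clontech EGFP-N1 backbone. It encodes human ORAI1, the pore-forming subunit of the Ca2+ release-activated Ca2+ (CRAC) channel, which mediates calcium influx after intracellular store depletion and activation by the sensor STIM1. The ORAI1 coding sequence sits between remnants of the multiple cloning site, downstream of the human cytomegalovirus immediate-early enhancer and promoter. It is followed across a short linker region by a yellow fluorescent protein, giving a C-terminal YFP tag; the sequence annotation identifies this fluorophore as the monomeric A206K form of enhanced YFP. An SV40 polyadenylation signal terminates the transcript. The plasmid was produced by site-directed mutagenesis of an existing wild-type Orai1-YFP plasmid to introduce T184M in the third transmembrane domain. According to the record, this natural substitution causes channel overactivity and is associated with tubular aggregate myopathy. The restriction sites used for the original cloning are not recorded.

Propagation in E. coli relies on a high-copy ColE1/pUC-type origin and kanamycin selection. The Tn5 NeoR/KanR gene is driven by tandem bacterial (bla) and SV40 early promoters and ends in an HSV TK polyadenylation signal, so the same cassette can also confer G418 resistance in mammalian cells. An f1 origin is present as well. Short annotated fragments of ble, SV40 large T antigen and a bGH poly(A) signal appear to be backbone remnants or partial matches rather than functional elements. The construct suits transient or stable expression in mammalian cells to visualise the mutant channel and to compare its gating, selectivity and calcium entry with wild-type ORAI1.
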