Addgene plasmid #114181: ORAI1-YFP T184M
Purpose: ORAI1 channel with C-terminal YFP, carrying the mutation T184M in the protein 3rd transmembrane domain, responsible for the channel overactivity and associated with tubular aggregate myopathy (TAM).
Depositing lab: Nicolas Demaurex. Depositing organization: University of Geneva. Publication: ORAI1 channel gating and selectivity is differentially altered by natural mutations in the first or third transmembrane domain. Bulla M, Gyimesi G, Kim JH, Bhardwaj R, Hediger MA, Frieden M, Demaurex N. J Physiol. 2018 Nov 1. doi: 10.1113/JP277079. PubMed 30382595.
Backbone
  Vector backbone: EGFP-N1
  Backbone manufacturer: Clontech
  Modifications to backbone: Generated by site-directed mutagenesis on plasmid Orai1 YFP (Anjana Rao, Addgene #19756).
  Vector type: Mammalian Expression
Growth in bacteria
  Bacterial resistance: Kanamycin, 50 μg/mL
  Growth temperature: 37°C
  Growth strain: DH5alpha
  Copy number: High Copy
Gene/Insert
  Gene/Insert name: ORAI1-YFP T184M
  Species: H. sapiens (human)
  Mutation: T184M
  Entrez Gene: ORAI1 (a.k.a. CRACM1, IMD9, ORAT1, TAM2, TMEM142A)
  Tag / fusion protein: YFP (C terminal on insert)
  Cloning method: Restriction Enzyme; 5′ cloning site unknown (unknown if destroyed); 3′ cloning site unknown (unknown if destroyed)
  Sequencing primers: 5′ unknown
Terms and licenses: Academic/Nonprofit Terms; Industry Terms: Not Available to Industry
How to cite: ORAI1-YFP T184M was a gift from Nicolas Demaurex (Addgene plasmid # 114181 ; http://n2t.net/addgene:114181 ; RRID:Addgene_114181)
