>Addgene plasmid #114181 | ORAI1-YFP T184M | depositor partial sequence | sequence record 215512 | insert
GAGCTGGTTTAGTGAACCGTCAGATCCGCTAGCGCTACCGGACTCAGATCTCGAGATGCATCCGGAGCCC
GCCCCGCCCCCGAGCCGTAGCAGTCCCGAGCTTCCCCCAAGCGGCGGCAGCACCACCAGCGGCAGCCGCC
GGAGCCGCCGCCGCAGCGGGGACGGGGAGCCCCCGGGGGCCCCGCCACCGCCGCCGTCCGCCGTCACCTA
CCCGGACTGGATCGGCCAGAGTTACTCCGAGGTGATGAGCCTCAACGAGCACTCCATGCAGGCGCTGTCC
TGGCGCAAGCTCTACTTGAGCCGCGCCAAGCTTAAAGCCTCCAGCCGGACCTCGGCTCTGCTCTCCGGCT
TCGCCATGGTGGCAATGGTGGAGGTGCAGCTGGACGCTGACCACGACTACCCACCGGGGCTGCTCATCGC
CTTCAGTGCCTGCACCACAGTGCTGGTGGCTGTGCACCTGTTTGCGCTCATGATCAGCACCTGCATCCTG
CCCAACATCGAGGCGGTGAGCAACGTGCACAATCTCAACTCGGTCAAGGAGTCCCCCCATGAGCGCATGC
ACCGCCACATCGAGCTGGCCTGGGCCTTCTCCACCGTCATCGGCATGCTGCTCTTCCTAGCTGAGGTGGT
GCTGCTCTGCTGGGTCAAGTTCTTGCCCCTCAAGAAGCAGCCAGGCCAGCCAAGGCCCACCAGCAAGCCC
CCCGCCAGTGGCGCAGCAGCCAACGTCAGCACCAGCGGCATCACCCCGGGCCAGGCAGCTGCCATCGCCT
CGACCACCATCATGGTGCCCTTCGGCCTGATCTTTATCGTCTTCGCCGTCCACTTCTACCGCTCACTGGT
TAGCCATAAGACCGACCGACAGTTCCAGGAGCTCAACGAGCTGGCGGAGTTTGCCCGCTTACAGGACCAG
CTGGACCACAGAGGGGACCACCCCCTGACGCCCGGCAGCCACTATGCCCGAATTCTGCAGTCGACGGTAC
CGCGGGCCCGGGATCCACCGGTCGCCACCATGGTGAGCAAGGGCGAGGAGCTGTTCACCGGGGTGGTGCC
CATCCTGGTCGAGCTGGACGGCGACGTAAACGGCCACAA
